Addgene plasmid #33047: pRK5-Myc-TEAD1-Y406A
Depositing lab: Kunliang Guan. Depositing organization: University of California, San Diego (UCSD). Publication: Structural insights into the YAP and TEAD complex. Li Z, Zhao B, Wang P, Chen F, Dong Z, Yang H, Guan KL, Xu Y. Genes Dev. 2010 Feb 1;24(3):235-40. 10.1101/gad.1865810 PubMed 20123905.
Backbone
  Vector backbone: pRK5
  Backbone size w/o insert (bp): 4700
  Vector type: Mammalian Expression
Growth in bacteria
  Bacterial resistance: Ampicillin, 100 μg/mL
  Growth temperature: 37°C
  Growth strain: DH5alpha
  Copy number: Unknown
Gene/Insert
  Gene/Insert name: TEAD1
  Species: H. sapiens (human)
  Mutation: Y406A
  Entrez Gene: TEAD1 (a.k.a. AA, NTEF-1, REF1, TCF-13, TCF13, TEAD-1, TEF-1)
  Tag / fusion protein: Myc (N terminal on insert)
Terms and licenses: Academic/Nonprofit Terms; Industry Terms: Not Available to Industry
How to cite: pRK5-Myc-TEAD1-Y406A was a gift from Kunliang Guan (Addgene plasmid # 33047 ; http://n2t.net/addgene:33047 ; RRID:Addgene_33047)
