[The description below was written by a language model from this plasmid's Addgene catalogue record.]
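Description:
pRK5-Myc-TEAD1-Y406A is a mammalian expression plasmid built on the pRK5 backbone (about 4.7 kb without the insert). It is propagated in E. coli under ampicillin selection. The record lists its copy number as unknown and does not name a selectable marker for mammalian cells, which is consistent with use in transient transfection. No feature table is provided, so the promoter, polyadenylation signal and origin of replication are not stated. pRK5 vectors generally drive expression from a CMV immediate-early promoter, but that is not confirmed for this construct.

The insert is human TEAD1 (also known as TEF-1 or TCF-13), a TEA-domain transcription factor that acts as a DNA-binding partner for the Hippo pathway co-activator YAP. The coding sequence carries a single point mutation, Y406A, which replaces a tyrosine with alanine. An N-terminal Myc epitope tag allows the protein to be detected or immunoprecipitated with anti-Myc antibodies.

The plasmid comes from a structural study of the YAP–TEAD complex, which suggests that the substitution was designed to probe a residue implicated in that interaction. The record does not describe the functional effect of the mutation. Likely uses include expressing the mutant alongside wild-type TEAD1 in cultured mammalian cells for co-immunoprecipitation with YAP, or for transcriptional reporter assays that test how this residue contributes to complex formation and TEAD-dependent gene activation.
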