>Addgene plasmid #33047 | pRK5-Myc-TEAD1-Y406A | addgene partial sequence | sequence record 41237 | SP6 5'-ATTTAGGTGACACTATAG-3'
CACTTCCCAGGTCCAACTGCACCTCGGTTCTAAGCTGAGAATGGAGCAAAAGCTCATCTCAGAGGAAGAT
CTGAAGCTTCTGCAGGTCGACTCTAGAGAAAGGATGAGTGACTCTGCAGATAAGCCAATTGACAATGATG
CAGAAGGGGTCTGGAGCCCCGACATCGAGCAAAGCTTTCAGGAGGCCCTGGCTATCTATCCACCATGTGG
GAGGAGGAAAATCATCTTATCAGACGAAGGCAAAATGTATGGTAGGAATGAATTGATAGCCAGATACATC
AAACTCAGGACAGGCAAGACGAGGACCAGAAAACAGGTGTCTAGTCACATTCAGGTTCTTGCCAGAAGGA
AATCTCGTGATTTTCATTCCAAGCTAAAGGATCAGACTGCAAAGGATAAGGCCCTGCAGCACATGGCGGC
CATGTCCTCAGCCCAGATCGTCTCGGCCACTGCCATTCATAACAAGCTGGGGCTGCCTGGGATTCCACGC
CCGACCTTCCCAGGGGCGCCGGGGTTCTGGCCGGGAATGATTCAAACAGGGCAGCCAGGATCCTCACAAG
ACGTCAAGCCTTTTGTGCAGCAGGCCTACCCCATCCAGCCAGCGGTCACAGCCCCCATTCCAGGGTTTGA
GCCTGCATCGGCCCCAGCTCCCTCAGTCCCTGCCTGGCAAGGTCGCTCCATTGGCACAACCAAGCTTCGC
CTGGTGGAATTTTCAGCTTTTCTCGAGCAGCAGCGAGACCCAGACTCGTACAACAAACACCTCTTCGTGC
ACATTGGGCATGCCAACCATTCTTACAGTGACCCATTGCTTGAATCAGTGGACATTCGTCAGATTTATGA
CAAATTTCCTGAAAAGAAAGGTGGCTTAAAGGAACTGTTTGGAAAGGGCCCTCAAAATGCCTTCTTCCTC
GTAAAATTCTGGGCTGATTT
