>Addgene plasmid #33047 | pRK5-Myc-TEAD1-Y406A | addgene partial sequence | sequence record 42791 | SV40pA-R 5'-GAAATTTGTGATGCTATTGC-3'
GCATAACAGTTGGGCCATGGCGGCCATCGATTGAATTCTCAGTCCTTTACAAGCCTGGCAATATGATGTT
GTGCTCCGTGTTCACTATTTGAAACTTCAAACACACAGGCCATGCAGAGTAGAGTTTCTTGTGTATCCCT
GTTTGTTACCACCAATAAAATTGTGAAGTTTTCCAAAACACTGTTCATCATATATTTCTCTGGTAAGTGT
TTGAGCTTGTGGATGAAGTTGATCATATATTCACACATTGGGGAGCGGTTTATTCGGTATACAAATCGGC
CATTCTCAAACCTTGCATACTCCGTCTCTACTTTTTCTACTACTTGCTTCCCAAAGGAGCAAACTTTGGT
GGAACAGGTGACTGTCATATTTTCAGAACTCTCGTACTGACTGGTTACACCATAAAAAGCCCCAGCATCA
TCTTGAATATTGCAGTTTAAATCAGCCCAGAATTTTACGAGGAAGAAGGCATTTTGAGGGCCCTTTCCAA
ACAGTTCCTTTAAGCCACCTTTCTTTTCAGGAAATTTGTCATAAATCTGACGAATGTCCACTGATTCAAG
CAATGGGTCACTGTAAGAATGGTTGGCATGCCCAATGTGCACGAAGAGGTGTTTGTTGTACGAGTCTGGG
TCTCGCTGCTGCTCGAGAAAAGCTGAAAATTCCACCAGGCGAAGCTTGGTTGTGCCAATGGAGCGACCTT
GCCAGGCAGGGACTGAGGGAGCTGGGGCCGATGCAGGCTCAAACCCTGGAATGGGGGCTGTGACCGCTGG
CTGGATGGGGTAGGCCTGCTGCACAAAA
